>Addgene plasmid #155986 | RY1 | addgene full sequence | sequence record 376748 | Addgene NGS Result
GGCTCCGGTGCCCGTCAGTGGGCAGAGCGCACATCGCCCACAGTCCCCGAGAAGTTGGGGGGAGGGGTCG
GCAATTGAACCGGTGCCTAGAGAAGGTGGCGCGGGGTAAACTGGGAAAGTGATGTCGTGTACTGGCTCCG
CCTTTTTCCCGAGGGTGGGGGAGAACCGTATATAAGTGCAGTAGTCGCCGTGAACGTTCTTTTTCGCAAC
GGGTTTGCCGCCAGAACACAGGTAAGTGCCGTGTGTGGTTCCCGCGGGCCTGGCCTCTTTACGGGTTATG
GCCCTTGCGTGCCTTGAATTACTTCCACCTGGCTGCAGTACGTGATTCTTGATCCCGAGCTTCGGGTTGG
AAGTGGGTGGGAGAGTTCGAGGCCTTGCGCTTAAGGAGCCCCTTCGCCTCGTGCTTGAGTTGAGGCCTGG
CCTGGGCGCTGGGGCCGCCGCGTGCGAATCTGGTGGCACCTTCGCGCCTGTCTCGCTGCTTTCGATAAGT
CTCTAGCCATTTAAAATTTTTGATGACCTGCTGCGACGCTTTTTTTCTGGCAAGATAGTCTTGTAAATGC
GGGCCAAGATCTGCACACTGGTATTTCGGTTTTTGGGGCCGCGGGCGGCGACGGGGCCCGTGCGTCCCAG
CGCACATGTTCGGCGAGGCGGGGCCTGCGAGCGCGGCCACCGAGAATCGGACGGGGGTAGTCTCAAGCTG
GCCGGCCTGCTCTGGTGCCTGGCCTCGCGCCGCCGTGTATCGCCCCGCCCTGGGCGGCAAGGCTGGCCCG
GTCGGCACCAGTTGCGTGAGCGGAAAGATGGCCGCTTCCCGGCCCTGCTGCAGGGAGCTCAAAATGGAGG
ACGCGGCGCTCGGGAGAGCGGGCGGGTGAGTCACCCACACAAAGGAAAAGGGCCTTTCCGTCCTCAGCCG
TCGCTTCATGTGACTCCACGGAGTACCGGGCGCCGTCCAGGCACCTCGATTAGTTCTCGAGCTTTTGGAG
TACGTCGTCTTTAGGTTGGGGGGAGGGGTTTTATGCGATGGAGTTTCCCCACACTGAGTGGGTGGAGACT
GAAGTTAGGCCAGCTTGGCACTTGATGTAATTCTCCTTGGAATTTGCCCTTTTTGAGTTTGGATCTTGGT
TCATTCTCAAGCCTCAGACAGTGGTTCAAAGTTTTTTTCTTCCATTTCAGGTGTCGTGAGGAATTAGCTT
GGTACTAATACGACTCACTATAGGGAGACCCAAGCTGGCTAGGTAAGCTTGGTACCGAGCTCGGATCCAC
TAGTCCAGTGTGGTGGAATTCTGCAGATATCAACAAGTTTGTACAAAAAAGTTGGCATGGGTCGCAGTCG
CAGCCGCTCTCCACGGAGGGAACGTAGGCGTTCCCGGTCCACATCCCGGGAGAGAGAACGCAGGCGCCGA
GAAAGGTCCAGGTCTCGGGAGAGAGATCGGAGAAGGAGCCGCTCGCGATCCCCGCACCGAAGACGCTCCC
GATCTCCAAGACGACATAGATCCACATCTCCTTCCCCTTCTCGACTGAAAGAAAGAAGAGATGAGGAAAA
GAAAGAAACAAAAGAAACAAAGAGCAAAGAACGGCAGATTACTGAGGAAGACTTAGAGGGCAAAACAGAG
GAAGAAATAGAAATGATGAAGTTAATGGGATTTGCCTCCTTTGACTCCACAAAAGGTAAGAAGGTGGATG
GCTCTGTAAATGCCTATGCCATAAATGTCTCTCAGAAGAGGAAGTACAGGCAGTACATGAATCGAAAAGG
TGGATTCAACAGACCTTTGGATTTCATTGCATGCCCAACTTTCTTGTACAAAGTGGTTGATATCCAGCAC
AGTGGCGGCCGCTCGAGTCTAGAGGGCCCGCGGTTCGAAACCAGCGGAGGCGGCGGAAGCGGGGGAGGAG
GCAGCGGCGGAGGCGGCAGCGGGGGCGGCGGAAGCGCTACCGGTAAGCCTATCCCTAACCCTCTCCTCGG
TCTCGATTCTACGCGTACCGGTATGGCTTCTAACTTTACTCAGTTCGTTCTCGTCGACAATGGCGGAACT
GGCGACGTGACTGTCGCCCCAAGCAACTTCGCTAACGGGGTCGCTGAATGGATCAGCTCTAACTCGCGAT
CACAGGCTTACAAAGTAACCTGTAGCGTTCGTCAGAGCTCTGCGCAGAATCGCAAATACACCATCAAAGT
CGAGGTGCCTAAAGTGGCAACCCAGACTGTTGGTGGTGAAGAGCTTCCTGTAGCCGGATGGAGATCTTAC
TTAAATATGGAACTAACCATTCCAATTTTCGCCACGAATTCCGACTGCGAGCTTATTGTTAAGGCAATGC
AAGGTCTCCTAAAAGATGGAAACCCGATTCCCTCGGCCATCGCGGCCAACTCCGGCATCTACGGAGGTGG
AGGTGGATCTCGTACGGGTTAGTAATGAGTTTAAACCCGCTGATCAGCCTCGACTGTGCCTTCTAGTTGC
CAGCCATCTGTTGTTTGCCCCTCCCCCGTGCCTTCCTTGACCCTGGAAGGTGCCACTCCCACTGTCCTTT
CCTAATAAAATGAGGAAATTGCATCGCATTGTCTGAGTAGGTGTCATTCTATTCTGGGGGGTGGGGTGGG
GCAGGACAGCAAGGGGGAGGATTGGGAAGACAATAGCAGGCATGCTGGGGATGCGGTGGGCTCTATGGCT
TCTGAGGCGGAAAGAACCAGCTGGGGCTCTAGGGGGTATCCCC
[124 nt withheld, positions 2704-2827]
C
[91 nt withheld, positions 2829-2919]
AGGGTGATGGTTCACGTACCTAGAAGTTCCTATTCCGAAGTTCCTATTCTCTAGAAAGTATAGGAACTTC
CTTGGCCAAAAAGCCTGAACTCACCGCGACGTCTGTCGAGAAGTTTCTGATCGAAAAGTTCGACAGCGTC
TCCGACCTGATGCAGCTCTCGGAGGGCGAAGAATCTCGTGCTTTCAGCTTCGATGTAGGAGGGCGTGGAT
ATGTCCTGCGGGTAAATAGCTGCGCCGATGGTTTCTACAAAGATCGTTATGTTTATCGGCACTTTGCATC
GGCCGCGCTCCCGATTCCGGAAGTGCTTGACATTGGGGAATTCAGCGAGAGCCTGACCTATTGCATCTCC
CGCCGTGCACAGGGTGTCACGTTGCAAGACCTGCCTGAAACCGAACTGCCCGCTGTTCTGCAGCCGGTCG
CGGAGGCCATGGATGCGATCGCTGCGGCCGATCTTAGCCAGACGAGCGGGTTCGGCCCATTCGGACCGCA
AGGAATCGGTCAATACACTACATGGCGTGATTTCATATGCGCGATTGCTGATCCCCATGTGTATCACTGG
CAAACTGTGATGGACGACACCGTCAGTGCGTCCGTCGCGCAGGCTCTCGATGAGCTGATGCTTTGGGCCG
AGGACTGCCCCGAAGTCCGGCACCTCGTGCACGCGGATTTCGGCTCCAACAATGTCCTGACGGACAATGG
CCGCATAACAGCGGTCATTGACTGGAGCGAGGCGATGTTCGGGGATTCCCAATACGAGGTCGCCAACATC
TTCTTCTGGAGGCCGTGGTTGGCTTGTATGGAGCAGCAGACGCGCTACTTCGAGCGGAGGCATCCGGAGC
TTGCAGGATCGCCGCGGCTCCGGGCGTATATGCTCCGCATTGGTCTTGACCAACTCTATCAGAGCTTGGT
TGACGGCAATTTCGATGATGCAGCTTGGGCGCAGGGTCGATGCGACGCAATCGTCCGATCCGGAGCCGGG
ACTGTCGGGCGTACACAAATCGCCCGCAGAAGCGCGGCCGTCTGGACCGATGGCTGTGTAGAAGTACTCG
CCGATAGTGGAAACCGACGCCCCAGCACTCGTCCGAGGGCAAAGGAATAGCACGTACTACGAGATTTCGA
TTCCACCGCCGCCTTCTATGAAAGGTTGGGCTTCGGAATCGTTTTCCGGGACGCCGGCTGGATGATCCTC
CAGCGCGGGGATCTCATGCTGGAGTTCTTCGCCCACCCCAACTTGTTTATTGCAGCTTATAATGGTTACA
AATAAAGCAATAGCATCACAAATTTCACAAATAAAGCATTTTTTTCACTGCATTCTAGTTGTGGTTTGTC
CAAACTCATCAATGTATCTTATCATGTCTGTATACCGTCGACCTCTAGCTAGAGCTTGGCGTAATCATGG
TCATAGCTGTTTCCTGTGTGAAATTGTTATCCGCTCACAATTCCACACAACATACGAGCCGGAAGCATAA
AGTGTAAAGCCTGGGGTGCCTAATGAGTGAGCTAACTCACATTAATTGCGTTGCGCTCACTGCCCGCTTT
CCAGTCGGGAAACCTGTCGTGCCAGCTGCATTAATGAATCGGCCAACGCGCGGGGAGAGGCGGTTTGCGT
ATTGGGCGCTCTTCCGCTTCCTCGCTCACTGACTCGCTGCGCTCGGTCGTTCGGCTGCGGCGAGCGGTAT
CAGCTCACTCAAAGGCGGTAATACGGTTATCCACAGAATCAGGGGATAACGCAGGAAAGAACATGTGAGC
AAAAGGCCAGCAAAAGGCCAGGAACCGTAAAAAGGCCGCGTTGCTGGCGTTTTTCCATAGGCTCCGCCCC
CCTGACGAGCATCACAAAAATCGACGCTCAAGTCAGAGGTGGCGAAACCCGACAGGACTATAAAGATACC
AGGCGTTTCCCCCTGGAAGCTCCCTCGTGCGCTCTCCTGTTCCGACCCTGCCGCTTACCGGATACCTGTC
CGCCTTTCTCCCTTCGGGAAGCGTGGCGCTTTCTCATAGCTCACGCTGTAGGTATCTCAGTTCGGTGTAG
GTCGTTCGCTCCAAGCTGGGCTGTGTGCACGAACCCCCCGTTCAGCCCGACCGCTGCGCCTTATCCGGTA
ACTATCGTCTTGAGTCCAACCCGGTAAGACACGACTTATCGCCACTGGCAGCAGCCACTGGTAACAGGAT
TAGCAGAGCGAGGTATGTAGGCGGTGCTACAGAGTTCTTGAAGTGGTGGCCTAACTACGGCTACACTAGA
AGAACAGTATTTGGTATCTGCGCTCTGCTGAAGCCAGTTACCTTCGGAAAAAGAGTTGGTAGCTCTTGAT
CCGGCAAACAAACCACCGCTGGTAGCGGTGGTTTTTTTGTTTGCAAGCAGCAGATTACGCGCAGAAAAAA
AGGATCTCAAGAAGATCCTTTGATCTTTTCTACGGGGTCTGACGCTCAGTGGAACGAAAACTCACGTTAA
GGGATTTTGGTCATGAGATTATCAAAAAGGATCTTCACCTAGATCCTTTTAAATTAAAAATGAAGTTTTA
AATCAATCTAAAGTATATATGAGTAAACTTGGTCTGACAGTTACCAATGCTTAATCAGTGAGGCACCTAT
CTCAGCGATCTGTCTATTTCGTTCATCCATAGTTGCCTGACTCCCCGTCGTGTAGATAACTACGATACGG
GAGGGCTTACCATCTGGCCCCAGTGCTGCAATGATACCGCGAGACCCACGCTCACCGGCTCCAGATTTAT
CAGCAATAAACCAGCCAGCCGGAAGGGCCGAGCGCAGAAGTGGTCCTGCAACTTTATCCGCCTCCATCCA
GTCTATTAATTGTTGCCGGGAAGCTAGAGTAAGTAGTTCGCCAGTTAATAGTTTGCGCAACGTTGTTGCC
ATTGCTACAGGCATCGTGGTGTCACGCTCGTCGTTTGGTATGGCTTCATTCAGCTCCGGTTCCCAACGAT
CAAGGCGAGTTACATGATCCCCCATGTTGTGCAAAAAAGCGGTTAGCTCCTTCGGTCCTCCGATCGTTGT
CAGAAGTAAGTTGGCCGCAGTGTTATCACTCATGGTTATGGCAGCACTGCATAATTCTCTTACTGTCATG
CCATCCGTAAGATGCTTTTCTGTGACTGGTGAGTACTCAACCAAGTCATTCTGAGAATAGTGTATGCGGC
GACCGAGTTGCTCTTGCCCGGCGTCAATACGGGATAATACCGCGCCACATAGCAGAACTTTAAAAGTGCT
CATCATTGGAAAACGTTCTTCGGGGCGAAAACTCTCAAGGATCTTACCGCTGTTGAGATCCAGTTCGATG
TAACCCACTCGTGCACCCAACTGATCTTCAGCATCTTTTACTTTCACCAGCGTTTCTGGGTGAGCAAAAA
CAGGAAGGCAAAATGCCGCAAAAAAGGGAATAAGGGCGACACGGAAATGTTGAATACTCATACTCTTCCT
TTTTCAATATTATTGAAGCATTTATCAGGGTTATTGTCTCATGAGCGGATACATATTTGAATGTATTTAG
AAAAATAAACAAATAGGGGTTCCGCGCACATTTCCCCGAAAAGTGCCACCTGACGTCGACGGATCGGGAG
ATCTCCCGATCCCCTATGGTGCACTCTCAGTACAATCTGCTCTGATGCCGCATAGTTAAGCCAGTATCTG
CTCCCTGCTTGTGTGTTGGAGGTCGCTGAGTAGTGCGCGAGCAAAATTTAAGCTACAACAAGGCAAGGCT
TGACCGACAATTGCATGAAGAATCTGCTTAGGGTTAGGCGTTTTGCGCTGCTTCGCGATGTACGGGCCAG
ATATACGCGTTGACATTGATTATTGACTAGGCTTTTGCAAAAAGCTTTGCAAAGATGGATAAAGTTTTAA
ACAGAGAGGAATCTTTGCAGCTAATGGACCTTCTAGGTCTTGAAAGGAGTGGGAATT
Features (pLannotate 1.2.2; 24 found; start..end, strand, type, name):
      1..1179    +  promoter       EF-1α promoter: strong constitutive promoter for human elongation factor EF-1α
   1196..1214    +  promoter       T7 promoter: promoter for bacteriophage T7 RNA polymerase
   1294..1311    +  protein_bind   attB1 (fragment): mutant version of attB; core recombination site for the Gateway® BP reaction BP Clonase™
   1449..1781    +  CDS            SNRNP27 (fragment): SNR27_HUMAN - Experimental evidence at protein level: Swiss-Prot protein existence level 1. May play a role in mRNA splicing. From Homo sapiens (Human).
   1784..1807    -  protein_bind   attB2: mutant version of attB; recombination site for the Gateway® BP reaction BP Clonase™
   1932..1973    +  CDS            V5 tag: epitope tag from simian virus 5
   1986..2372    +  CDS            MS2: bacteriophage MS2 coat protein binds to a specific stem-loop structure in the viral RNA (Peabody, 1993)
   2434..2658    +  polyA_signal   bGH poly(A) signal: bovine growth hormone polyadenylation signal
   2662..2683    +  promoter       SV40 promoter (fragment): SV40 enhancer and early promoter
   2704..2937    +  rep_origin     f1 ori (fragment) (sequence partly withheld): f1 bacteriophage origin of replication; arrow indicates direction of (+) strand synthesis
   2942..2989    +  protein_bind   FRT: FLP-mediated recombination occurs in the 8-bp core sequence TCTAGAAA (Turan and Bode, 2011). FLP recombinase from the Saccharomyces cerevisiae 2μ plasmid
   2997..4019    +  CDS            HygR: aminoglycoside phosphotransferase from E. coli; aph(4)-Ia; confers resistance to hygromycin
   4029..4154    +  CDS            ble (fragment): BLE_KLEPN - Experimental evidence at protein level: Swiss-Prot protein existence level 1. Binding protein with a strong affinity to the bleomycin family of antibiotics. Binds to CL990; an antimitotic-antibiotic compound. From Klebsiella pneumoniae.
   4149..4270    +  polyA_signal   SV40 poly(A) signal: SV40 polyadenylation signal
   4343..4359    -  protein_bind   lac operator: The lac repressor binds to the lac operator to inhibit transcription in E. coli. This inhibition can be relieved by adding lactose or isopropyl-β-D-thiogalactopyranoside (IPTG). lac repressor encoded by lacI
   4367..4397    -  promoter       lac promoter: promoter for the E. coli lac operon
   4412..4433    -  protein_bind   CAP binding site: CAP binding activates transcription in the presence of cAMP. E. coli catabolite activator protein
   4446..4538    -  CDS            lacI (fragment): lac repressor; lacI; The lac repressor binds to the lac operator to inhibit transcription in E. coli. This inhibition can be relieved by adding lactose or isopropyl-β-D-thiogalactopyranoside (IPTG).
   4721..5309    -  rep_origin     ori: high-copy-number ColE1/pMB1/pBR322/pUC origin of replication
   5480..6340    -  CDS            AmpR: β-lactamase; bla; confers resistance to ampicillin, carbenicillin, and related antibiotics
   6341..6445    -  promoter       AmpR promoter: bla
   6504..6556    -  misc_feature   bom (fragment): basis of mobility region from pBR322
   6711..6729    +  enhancer       CMV enhancer (fragment): human cytomegalovirus immediate early enhancer
   6754..6820    +  CDS            small t antigen (fragment): SV40 (simian virus 40) small t antigen
