[The description below was written by a language model from this plasmid's Addgene catalogue record and pLannotate feature annotations shown in this document.]
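Description:
RY1 is a mammalian expression plasmid built on the Gateway destination backbone E2.pEF5-DEST-FL-V5-MCP, carrying the human SNRNP27 open reading frame (also known as RY1 or 27K; a protein thought to play a role in mRNA splicing). It is propagated in E. coli as a high-copy plasmid through a ColE1/pUC-type origin with ampicillin selection from the AmpR (β-lactamase) cassette. The 468 bp unmutated insert was introduced by Gateway recombination, and the annotated attB1 and attB2 sites flank the coding sequence as expected; the feature table labels only part of the ORF as an SNRNP27 match. The sequenced record is 6,826 nt, shorter than the listed empty backbone, which would be consistent with the small ORF replacing a larger Gateway cassette, although the record does not say so.

Expression is driven by the strong constitutive EF-1α promoter, with a T7 promoter just downstream that also serves as a sequencing primer site. The ORF reads through attB2 into a backbone-encoded C-terminal V5 epitope tag and the bacteriophage MS2 coat protein (MCP), terminated by a bGH polyadenylation signal. MCP binds a specific MS2 RNA stem-loop, so the fusion protein can be artificially recruited to a reporter transcript carrying such hairpins, while V5 allows detection of the fusion. Downstream lies an FRT site directly preceding a hygromycin resistance gene with an SV40 poly(A) signal. This layout is typical of FLP-mediated integration vectors, in which the marker gains a promoter on insertion at a genomic FRT site, but the record does not describe that use. The stated purpose is an RNA-binding protein tethering screen, in which tethered candidates are tested for effects on mRNA stability and translation.
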