Addgene plasmid #155986: RY1
Purpose: For use in RBP tethering screen
Depositing lab: Eugene Yeo. Depositing organization: University of California, San Diego (UCSD). Publication: Large-scale tethered function assays identify factors that regulate mRNA stability and translation. Luo EC, Nathanson JL, Tan FE, Schwartz JL, Schmok JC, Shankar A, Markmiller S, Yee BA, Sathe S, Pratt GA, Scaletta DB, Ha Y, Hill DE, Aigner S, Yeo GW. Nat Struct Mol Biol. 2020 Oct;27(10):989-1000. doi: 10.1038/s41594-020-0477-6. Epub 2020 Aug 17. PubMed 32807991.
Backbone
  Vector backbone: E2.pEF5-DEST-FL-V5-MCP
  Backbone size w/o insert (bp): 7357
  Vector type: Mammalian Expression
Growth in bacteria
  Bacterial resistance: Ampicillin, 100 μg/mL
  Growth temperature: 37°C
  Growth strain: DH5alpha
  Copy number: High Copy
Gene/Insert
  Gene/Insert name: RY1 (alt name: Accession: BC017890.1)
  Species: H. sapiens (human)
  Insert size (bp): 468
  Mutation: none
  Entrez Gene: SNRNP27 (a.k.a. 27K, RY1)
  Promoter: EF-1a
  Tag / fusion protein: V5-MCP (C terminal on backbone)
  Cloning method: Gateway Cloning
  Sequencing primers: 5′ TAATACGACTCACTATAGGG; 3′ gctcgagtctagagggc
Resource information
  A portion of this plasmid was derived from a plasmid made by: DNASU Plasmid Repository Center for Personalized Diagnostics Biodesign Institute
Terms and licenses: Academic/Nonprofit Terms; Industry Terms: Not Available to Industry
How to cite: RY1 was a gift from Eugene Yeo (Addgene plasmid # 155986 ; http://n2t.net/addgene:155986 ; RRID:Addgene_155986)
