>Addgene plasmid #155986 | RY1 | depositor partial sequence | sequence record 301389 | Insert Sequence
ATGGGTCGCAGTCGCAGCCGCTCTCCACGGAGGGAACGTAGGCGTTCCCGGTCCACATCCCGGGAGAGAG
AACGCAGGCGCCGAGAAAGGTCCAGGTCTCGGGAGAGAGATCGGAGAAGGAGCCGCTCGCGATCCCCGCA
CCGAAGACGCTCCCGATCTCCAAGACGACATAGATCCACATCTCCTTCCCCTTCTCGACTGAAAGAAAGA
AGAGATGAGGAAAAGAAAGAAACAAAAGAAACAAAGAGCAAAGAACGGCAGATTACTGAGGAAGACTTAG
AGGGCAAAACAGAGGAAGAAATAGAAATGATGAAGTTAATGGGATTTGCCTCCTTTGACTCCACAAAAGG
TAAGAAGGTGGATGGCTCTGTAAATGCCTATGCCATAAATGTCTCTCAGAAGAGGAAGTACAGGCAGTAC
ATGAATCGAAAAGGTGGATTCAACAGACCTTTGGATTTCATTGCATGA
